>Addgene plasmid #216045 | AA141 | addgene full sequence | sequence record 431440 | Addgene NGS Result
TCGCGCGTTTCGGTGATGACGGTGAAAACCTCTGACACATGCAGCTCCCGGAGACGGTCACAGCTTGTCT
GTAAGCGGATGCCGGGAGCAGACAAGCCCGTCAGGGCGCGTCAGCGGGTGTTGGCGGGTGTCGGGGCTGG
CTTAACTATGCGGCATCAGAGCAGATTGTACTGAGAGTGCACCATATGCGGTGTGAAATACCGCACAGAT
GCGTAAGGAGAAAATACCGCATCAGGCGCCATTCGCCATTCAGGCTGCGCAACTGTTGGGAAGGGCGATC
GGTGCGGGCCTCTTCGCTATTACGCCAGCTGGCGAAAGGGGGATGTGCTGCAAGGCGATTAAGTTGGGTA
ACGCCAGGGTTTTCCCAGTCACGACGTTGTAAAACGACGGCCAGAGAATTCGAGCTCGGTACCTCGCGAA
TACATCTAGATGAAGACGGGTCCCCAAAGAAAAAGCGGAAAGTAAGCGGAAGTGAGACCCCAGGTACATC
CGAATCAGCAACGCCTGAAAGCATTTTCAAACCAGAAGAACTACGACAGGCACTGATGCCAACTTTGGAG
GCACTTTACCGTCAGGATCCAGAATCCCTTCCCTTTCGTCAACCTGTGGACCCTCAGCTTTTAGGAATCC
CTGATTACTTTGATATTGTGAAGAGCCCCATGGATCTTTCTACCATTAAGAGGAAGTTAGACACTGGACA
GTATCAGGAGCCCTGGCAGTATGTCGATGATATTTGGCTTATGTTCAATAATGCCTGGTTATATAACCGG
AAAACATCACGGGTATACAAATACTGCTCCAAGCTCTCTGAGGTCTTTGAACAAGAAATTGACCCAGTGA
TGCAAAGCCTTGGATACTGTTGTGGCAGAAAGTTGGAGTTCTCTCCACAGACACTGTGTTGCTACGGCAA
ACAGTTGTGCACAATACCTCGTGATGCCACTTATTACAGTTACCAGAACAGGTATCATTTCTGTGAGAAG
TGTTTCAATGAGATCCAAGGGGAGAGCGTTTCTTTGGGGGATGACCCTTCCCAGCCTCAAACTACAATAA
ATAAAGAACAATTTTCCAAGAGAAAAAATGACACACTGGATCCTGAACTGTTTGTTGAATGTACAGAGTG
CGGAAGAAAGATGCATCAGATCTGTGTCCTTCACCATGAGATCATCTGGCCTGCTGGATTCGTCTGTGAT
GGCTGTTTAAAGAAAAGTGCACGAACTAGGAAAGAAAATAAGTTTTCTGCTAAAAGGTTGCCATCTACCA
GACTTGGCACCTTTCTAGAGAATCGTGTGAATGACTTTCTGAGGCGACAGAATCACCCTGAGTCAGGAGA
GGTCACTGTTAGAGTAGTTCATGCTTCTGACAAAACCGTGGAAGTAAAACCAGGCATGAAAGCAAGGTTT
GTGGACAGTGGAGAGATGGCAGAATCCTTTCCATACCGAACCAAAGCCCTCTTTGCCTTTGAAGAAATTG
ATGGTGTTGACCTGTGCTTCTTTGGCATGCATGTTCAAGAGTATGGCTCTGACTGCCCTCCACCCAACCA
GAGGAGAGTATACATATCTTACCTCGATAGTGTTCATTTCTTCCGTCCTAAATGCTTGAGGACTGCAGTC
TATCATGAAATCCTAATTGGATATTTAGAATATGTCAAGAAATTAGGTTACACAACAGGGCATATTTGGG
CATGTCCACCAAGTGAGGGAGATGATTATATCTTCCATTGCCATCCTCCTGACCAGAAGATACCCAAGCC
CAAGCGACTGCAGGAATGGTACAAAAAAATGCTTGACAAGGCTGTATCAGAGCGTATTGTCCATGACTAC
AAGGATATTTTTAAACAAGCTACTGAAGATAGATTAACAAGTGCAAAGGAATTGCCTTATTTCGAGGGTG
ATTTCTGGCCCAATGTTCTGGAAGAAAGCATTAAGGAACTGGAACAGGAGGAAGAAGAGAGAAAACGAGA
GGAAAACACCAGCAATGAAAGCACAGATGTGACCAAGGGAGACAGCAAAAATGCTAAAAAGAAGAATAAT
AAGAAAACCAGCAAAAATAAGAGCAGCCTGAGTAGGGGCAACAAGAAGAAACCCGGGATGCCCAATGTAT
CTAACGACCTCTCACAGAAACTATATGCCACCATGGAGAAGCATAAAGAGGTGTTCTTTGTGATCCGCCT
CATTGCTGGCCCTGCTGCCAACTCCCTGCCTCCCATTGTTGATCCTGATCCTCTCATCCCCTGCGATCTG
ATGGATGGTCGGGATGCGTTTCTCACGCTGGCAAGGGACAAGCACCTGGAGTTCTCTTCACTCCGAAGAG
CCCAGTGGTCCACCATGTGCATGCTGGTGGAGCTGCACACGCAGAGCCAGGACGGAAGCACGTCTTCATC
GGATCCCGGGCCCGTCGACTGCAGAGGCCTGCATGCAAGCTTGGTGTAATCATGGTCATAGCTGTTTCCT
GTGTGAAATTGTTATCCGCTCACAATTCCACACAACATACGAGCCGGAAGCATAAAGTGTAAAGCCTGGG
GTGCCTAATGAGTGAGCTAACTCACATTAATTGCGTTGCGCTCACTGCCCGCTTTCCAGTCGGGAAACCT
GTCGTGCCAGCTGCATTAATGAATCGGCCAACGCGCGGGGAGAGGCGGTTTGCGTATTGGGCGCTCTTCC
GCTTCCTCGCTCACTGACTCGCTGCGCTCGGTCGTTCGGCTGCGGCGAGCGGTATCAGCTCACTCAAAGG
CGGTAATACGGTTATCCACAGAATCAGGGGATAACGCAGGAAAGAACATGTGAGCAAAAGGCCAGCAAAA
GGCCAGGAACCGTAAAAAGGCCGCGTTGCTGGCGTTTTTCCATAGGCTCCGCCCCCCTGACGAGCATCAC
AAAAATCGACGCTCAAGTCAGAGGTGGCGAAACCCGACAGGACTATAAAGATACCAGGCGTTTCCCCCTG
GAAGCTCCCTCGTGCGCTCTCCTGTTCCGACCCTGCCGCTTACCGGATACCTGTCCGCCTTTCTCCCTTC
GGGAAGCGTGGCGCTTTCTCATAGCTCACGCTGTAGGTATCTCAGTTCGGTGTAGGTCGTTCGCTCCAAG
CTGGGCTGTGTGCACGAACCCCCCGTTCAGCCCGACCGCTGCGCCTTATCCGGTAACTATCGTCTTGAGT
CCAACCCGGTAAGACACGACTTATCGCCACTGGCAGCAGCCACTGGTAACAGGATTAGCAGAGCGAGGTA
TGTAGGCGGTGCTACAGAGTTCTTGAAGTGGTGGCCTAACTACGGCTACACTAGAAGAACAGTATTTGGT
ATCTGCGCTCTGCTGAAGCCAGTTACCTTCGGAAAAAGAGTTGGTAGCTCTTGATCCGGCAAACAAACCA
CCGCTGGTAGCGGTGGTTTTTTTGTTTGCAAGCAGCAGATTACGCGCAGAAAAAAAGGATCTCAAGAAGA
TCCTTTGATCTTTTCTACGGGGTCTGACGCTCAGTGGAACGAAAACTCACGTTAAGGGATTTTGGTCATG
AGATTATCAAAAAGGATCTTCACCTAGATCCTTTTAAATTAAAAATGAAGTTTTAAATCAAGCCCAATCT
GAATAATGTTACAACCAATTAACCAATTCTGATTAGAAAAACTCATCGAGCATCAAATGAAACTGCAATT
TATTCATATCAGGATTATCAATACCATATTTTTGAAAAAGCCGTTTCTGTAATGAAGGAGAAAACTCACC
GAGGCAGTTCCATAGGATGGCAAGATCCTGGTATCGGTCTGCGATTCCGACTCGTCCAACATCAATACAA
CCTATTAATTTCCCCTCGTCAAAAATAAGGTTATCAAGTGAGAAATCACCATGAGTGACGACTGAATCCG
GTGAGAATGGCAAAAGTTTATGCATTTCTTTCCAGACTTGTTCAACAGGCCAGCCATTACGCTCGTCATC
AAAATCACTCGCATCAACCAAACCGTTATTCATTCGTGATTGCGCCTGAGCGAGACGAAATACGCGATCG
CTGTTAAAAGGACAATTACAAACAGGAATCGAATGCAACCGGCGCAGGAACACTGCCAGCGCATCAACAA
TATTTTCACCTGAATCAGGATATTCTTCTAATACCTGGAATGCTGTTTTTCCGGGGATCGCAGTGGTGAG
TAACCATGCATCATCAGGAGTACGGATAAAATGCTTGATGGTCGGAAGAGGCATAAATTCCGTCAGCCAG
TTTAGTCTGACCATCTCATCTGTAACATCATTGGCAACGCTACCTTTGCCATGTTTCAGAAACAACTCTG
GCGCATCGGGCTTCCCATACAAGCGATAGATTGTCGCACCTGATTGCCCGACATTATCGCGAGCCCATTT
ATACCCATATAAATCAGCATCCATGTTGGAATTTAATCGCGGCCTCGACGTTTCCCGTTGAATATGGCTC
ATAACACCCCTTGTATTACTGTTTATGTAAGCAGACAGTTTTATTGTTCATGATGATATATTTTTATCTT
GTGCAATGTAACATCAGAGATTTTGAGACACGGGCCAGAGCTGCA
Features (pLannotate 1.2.2; 10 found; start..end, strand, type, name):
    137..236     +  misc_feature   bom (fragment): basis of mobility region from pBR322
    242..399     -  CDS            lacZα (fragment): LacZα fragment of β-galactosidase; lacZ fragment
    513..2363    +  CDS            p300 core: catalytic histone acetyltransferase core of the human E1A-associated protein p300 (Delvecchio et al., 2013); EP300
   2459..2475    -  protein_bind   lac operator: The lac repressor binds to the lac operator to inhibit transcription in E. coli. This inhibition can be relieved by adding lactose or isopropyl-β-D-thiogalactopyranoside (IPTG). lac repressor encoded by lacI
   2483..2513    -  promoter       lac promoter: promoter for the E. coli lac operon
   2528..2549    -  protein_bind   CAP binding site: CAP binding activates transcription in the presence of cAMP. E. coli catabolite activator protein
   2562..2654    -  CDS            lacI (fragment): lac repressor; lacI; The lac repressor binds to the lac operator to inhibit transcription in E. coli. This inhibition can be relieved by adding lactose or isopropyl-β-D-thiogalactopyranoside (IPTG).
   2837..3425    -  rep_origin     ori: high-copy-number ColE1/pMB1/pBR322/pUC origin of replication
   3603..4412    -  CDS            KanR: aminoglycoside phosphotransferase; aph(3')-Ia; confers resistance to kanamycin in bacteria or G418 (Geneticin®) in eukaryotes
   4519..35      +  CDS            rop (fragment) (across the origin): Rop protein, which maintains plasmids at low copy number; rop
