[The description below was written by a language model from this plasmid's Addgene catalogue record and pLannotate feature annotations shown in this document.]
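Description:
AA141 is a Fragmid "fragment" plasmid, one of a set of modular building blocks intended to be combined into complete CRISPR expression vectors rather than used as a stand-alone expression construct. It is built on the pUC57-Kan cloning backbone (the sequenced record is about 4.5 kb) and is maintained in E. coli through a high-copy ColE1/pUC-type origin of replication, with selection by a kanamycin resistance gene (aminoglycoside phosphotransferase). The remaining annotated backbone elements are typical pUC-derived remnants: the lac promoter, lac operator and CAP binding site, plus fragments of lacZα, lacI, rop and the pBR322 bom region. These have no stated role in the function of the module.

The payload is a C-terminal fusion module composed of an SV40 nuclear localization signal, a linker and p300. The feature table identifies the p300 portion as the catalytic histone acetyltransferase core of human EP300, spanning roughly 1.85 kb. The short NLS and linker segments named in the catalogue entry were not picked up by the automated annotation, but there is unannotated sequence just upstream of the p300 core where they may lie. No eukaryotic promoter, polyadenylation signal or start context is annotated, consistent with a part meant to be joined in frame to the C terminus of another protein supplied by other modules. The p300 core is widely used as an acetylation-based transcriptional activation domain when fused to a DNA-targeting protein such as nuclease-inactive Cas9, so this fragment would plausibly serve in assembling CRISPR activation or epigenome-editing vectors. The record does not state the fusion partner, the assembly method or the flanking cloning sites.
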