Addgene plasmid #216045: AA141
Purpose: Fragmid fragment: (C' terminus) SV40NLS; Linker; p300
Depositing lab: John Doench. Depositing organization: Broad Institute. Publication: Modular vector assembly enables rapid assessment of emerging CRISPR technologies. McGee AV, Liu YV, Griffith AL, Szegletes ZM, Wen B, Kraus C, Miller NW, Steger RJ, Escude Velasco B, Bosch JA, Zirin JD, Viswanatha R, Sontheimer EJ, Goodale A, Greene MA, Green TM, Doench JG. Cell Genom. 2024 Mar 13;4(3):100519. doi: 10.1016/j.xgen.2024.100519. PubMed 38484704.
Backbone
  Vector backbone: pUC57-Kan
  Vector type: Fragment
Growth in bacteria
  Bacterial resistance: Kanamycin, 50 μg/mL
  Growth temperature: 37°C
  Growth strain: DH5alpha
  Copy number: Unknown
Gene/Insert
  Gene/Insert name: SV40NLS_v1.7; Linker_v4.1; p300_v1.1
  Species: Other
  Cloning method: Unknown
Resource information
  A portion of this plasmid was derived from a plasmid made by: Genscript ID: U6717GF300-61
Terms and licenses: Academic/Nonprofit Terms; Industry Terms: Not Available to Industry
Depositor comments: Please visit https://www.biorxiv.org/content/10.1101/2023.10.25.564061v1 for bioRxiv preprint.
How to cite: AA141 was a gift from John Doench (Addgene plasmid # 216045 ; http://n2t.net/addgene:216045 ; RRID:Addgene_216045)
